>Addgene plasmid #84472 | pAAV-RAM-d2TTA::TRE-ArchT-WPREpA | depositor full sequence | sequence record 161253 | pAAV-RAM-d2TTA::TRE-ArchT-WPREpA sequence 9125 bps
G
[124 nt withheld, positions 2-125]
C
[91 nt withheld, positions 127-217]
A
[49 nt withheld, positions 219-267]
CCTTTGACGTTGGAGTCCACGTTCTTT
[37 nt withheld, positions 295-331]
ACCCTATCTCGGTCTATTCTTTTGATTTATAAGGGATTTTGCCGATTTCGGCCTATTGGTTAAAAAATGA
GCTGATTTAACAAAAATTTAACGCGAATTTTAACAAAATATTAACGTTTACAATTTCAGGTGGCACTTTT
CGGGGAAATGTGCGCGGAACCCCTATTTGTTTATTTTTCTAAATACATTCAAATATGTATCCGCTCATGA
GACAATAACCCTGATAAATGCTTCAATAATATTGAAAAAGGAAGAGTATGAGTATTCAACATTTCCGTGT
CGCCCTTATTCCCTTTTTTGCGGCATTTTGCCTTCCTGTTTTTGCTCACCCAGAAACGCTGGTGAAAGTA
AAAGATGCTGAAGATCAGTTGGGTGCACGAGTGGGTTACATCGAACTGGATCTCAACAGCGGTAAGATCC
TTGAGAGTTTTCGCCCCGAAGAACGTTTTCCAATGATGAGCACTTTTAAAGTTCTGCTATGTGGCGCGGT
ATTATCCCGTATTGACGCCGGGCAAGAGCAACTCGGTCGCCGCATACACTATTCTCAGAATGACTTGGTT
GAGTACTCACCAGTCACAGAAAAGCATCTTACGGATGGCATGACAGTAAGAGAATTATGCAGTGCTGCCA
TAACCATGAGTGATAACACTGCGGCCAACTTACTTCTGACAACGATCGGAGGACCGAAGGAGCTAACCGC
TTTTTTGCACAACATGGGGGATCATGTAACTCGCCTTGATCGTTGGGAACCGGAGCTGAATGAAGCCATA
CCAAACGACGAGCGTGACACCACGATGCCTGTAGCAATGGCAACAACGTTGCGCAAACTATTAACTGGCG
AACTACTTACTCTAGCTTCCCGGCAACAATTAATAGACTGGATGGAGGCGGATAAAGTTGCAGGACCACT
TCTGCGCTCGGCCCTTCCGGCTGGCTGGTTTATTGCTGATAAATCTGGAGCCGGTGAGCGTGGGTCTCGC
GGTATCATTGCAGCACTGGGGCCAGATGGTAAGCCCTCCCGTATCGTAGTTATCTACACGACGGGGAGTC
AGGCAACTATGGATGAACGAAATAGACAGATCGCTGAGATAGGTGCCTCACTGATTAAGCATTGGTAACT
GTCAGACCAAGTTTACTCATATATACTTTAGATTGATTTAAAACTTCATTTTTAATTTAAAAGGATCTAG
GTGAAGATCCTTTTTGATAATCTCATGACCAAAATCCCTTAACGTGAGTTTTCGTTCCACTGAGCGTCAG
ACCCCGTAGAAAAGATCAAAGGATCTTCTTGAGATCCTTTTTTTCTGCGCGTAATCTGCTGCTTGCAAAC
AAAAAAACCACCGCTACCAGCGGTGGTTTGTTTGCCGGATCAAGAGCTACCAACTCTTTTTCCGAAGGTA
ACTGGCTTCAGCAGAGCGCAGATACCAAATACTGTCCTTCTAGTGTAGCCGTAGTTAGGCCACCACTTCA
AGAACTCTGTAGCACCGCCTACATACCTCGCTCTGCTAATCCTGTTACCAGTGGCTGCTGCCAGTGGCGA
TAAGTCGTGTCTTACCGGGTTGGACTCAAGACGATAGTTACCGGATAAGGCGCAGCGGTCGGGCTGAACG
GGGGGTTCGTGCACACAGCCCAGCTTGGAGCGAACGACCTACACCGAACTGAGATACCTACAGCGTGAGC
ATTGAGAAAGCGCCACGCTTCCCGAAGGGAGAAAGGCGGACAGGTATCCGGTAAGCGGCAGGGTCGGAAC
AGGAGAGCGCACGAGGGAGCTTCCAGGGGGAAACGCCTGGTATCTTTATAGTCCTGTCGGGTTTCGCCAC
CTCTGACTTGAGCGTCGATTTTTGTGATGCTCGTCAGGGGGGCGGAGCCTATGGAAAAACGCCAGCAACG
CGGCCTTTTTACGGTTCCTGGCCTTTTGCTGGCCTTTTGCTCACATGTTCTTTCCTGCGTTATCCCCTGA
TTCTGTGGATAACCGTATTACCGCCTTTGAGTGAGCTGATACCGCTCGCCGCAGCCGAACGACCGAGCGC
AGCGAGTCAGTGAGCGAGGAAGCGGAAGAGCGCCTGATGCGGTATTTTCTCCTTACGCATCTGTGCGGTA
TTTCACACCGCAGACCAGCCGCGTAACCTGGCAAAATCGGTTACGGTTGAGTAATAAATGGATGCCCTGC
GTAAGCGGGTGTGGGCGGACAATAAAGTCTTAAACTGAACAAAATAGATCTAAACTATGACAATAAAGTC
TTAAACTAGACAGAATAGTTGTAAACTGAAATCAGTCCAGTTATGCTGTGAAAAAGCATACTGGACTTTT
GTTATGGCTAAAGCAAACTCTTCATTTTCTGAAGTGCAAATTGCCCGTCGTATTAAAGAGGGGCGTGGCC
AAGGGCATGGTAAAGACTATATTCGCGGCGTTGTGACAATTTACCGAACAACTCCGCGGCCGGGAAGCCG
ATCTCGGCTTGAACGAATTGTTAGGTGGCGGTACTTGGGTCGATATCAAAGTGCATCACTTCTTCCCGTA
TGCCCAACTTTGTATAGAGAGCCACTGCGGGATCGTCACCGTAATCTGCTTGCACGTAGATCACATAAGC
ACCAAGCGCGTTGGCCTCATGCTTGAGGAGATTGATGAGCGCGGTGGCAATGCCCTGCCTCCGGTGCTCG
CCGGAGACTGCGAGATCATAGATATAGATCTCACTACGCGGCTGCTCAAACCTGGGCAGAACGTAAGCCG
CGAGAGCGCCAACAACCGCTTCTTGGTCGAAGGCAGCAAGCGCGATGAATGTCTTACTACGGAGCAAGTT
CCCGAGGTAATCGGAGTCCGGCTGATGTTGGGAGTAGGTGGCTACGTCTCCGAACTCACGACCGAAAAGA
TCAAGAGCAGCCCGCATGGATTTGACTTGGTCAGGGCCGAGCCTACATGTGCGAATGATGCCCATACTTG
AGCCACCTAACTTTGTTTTAGGGCGACTGCCCTGCTGCGTAACATCGTTGCTGCTGCGTAACATCGTTGC
TGCTCCATAACATCAAACATCGACCCACGGCGTAACGCGCTTGCTGCTTGGATGCCCGAGGCATAGACTG
TACAAAAAAACAGTCATAACAAGCCATGAAAACCGCCACTGCGCCGTTACCACCGCTGCGTTCGGTCAAG
GTTCTGGACCAGTTGCGTGAGCGCATACGCTACTTGCATTACAGTTTACGAACCGAACAGGCTTATGTCA
ACTGGGTTCGTGCCTTCATCCGTTTCCACGGTGTGCGTCACCCGGCAACCTTGGGCAGCAGCGAAGTCGA
GGCATTTCTGTCCTGGCTGGCGAACGAGCGCAAGGTTTCGGTCTCCACGCATCGTCAGGCATTGGCGGCC
TTGCTGTTCTTCTACGGCAAGGTGCTGTGCACGGATCTGCCCTGGCTTCAGGAGATCGGAAGACCTCGGC
CGTCGCGGCGCTTGCCGGTGGTGCTGACCCCGGATGAAGTGGTTCGCATCCTCGGTTTTCTGGAAGGCGA
GCATCGTTTGTTCGCCCAGGACTCTAGCTATAGTTCTAGTGGTTGGCTACATTATTGAAGCATTTATCAG
GGTTATTGTCTCAGAGCATGCCTGCAGGCAGCTGCGCGCTCGCTCGCTCACTGAGGCCGCCCGGGCGTCG
GGCGACCTTTGGTCGCCCGGCCTCAGTGAGCGAGCGAGCGCGCAGAGAGGGAGTGGCCAACTCCATCACT
AGGGGTTCCTGCGGCCGCATCTCGAGTTTACTCCCTATCAGTGATAGAGAACGTATGTCGAGTTTACTCC
CTATCAGTGATAGAGAACGATGTCGAGTTTACTCCCTATCAGTGATAGAGAACGTATGTCGAGTTTACTC
CCTATCAGTGATAGAGAACGTATGTCGAGTTTACTCCCTATCAGTGATAGAGAACGTATGTCGAGTTTAT
CCCTATCAGTGATAGAGAACGTATGTCGAGTTTACTCCCTATCAGTGATAGAGAACGTATGTCGAGGTAG
GCGTGTACGGTGGGAGGCCTATATAAGCAGAGCTCGTTTAGTGAACCGTCAGATCGCCACCGGTGTTTAA
ACACCATGGACCCCATCGCTCTGCAGGCAGGATACGACCTGCTGGGCGACGGAAGGCCAGAGACCCTGTG
GCTGGGAATCGGAACCCTGCTGATGCTGATCGGCACCTTCTACTTCATCGTGAAGGGCTGGGGCGTGACC
GACAAGGAGGCCAGGGAGTACTACAGCATCACAATCCTGGTGCCCGGCATCGCCAGCGCCGCCTACCTGA
GCATGTTCTTCGGCATCGGCCTGACCGAGGTGACCGTGGCCGGCGAGGTGCTGGACATCTACTACGCCAG
ATACGCCGACTGGCTGTTCACCACCCCTTTGCTTCTGCTCGACCTGGCCCTGCTGGCTAAGGTGGACAGG
GTGAGCATCGGAACCCTGGTGGGAGTGGACGCCCTGATGATCGTGACCGGCCTGATCGGCGCCCTGAGCC
ACACCCCACTGGCTAGGTACAGCTGGTGGCTGTTCAGCACCATCTGCATGATCGTGGTGCTGTACTTCCT
GGCTACCAGCCTGAGGGCTGCTGCTAAGGAGAGGGGACCAGAGGTGGCTAGCACCTTCAACACCCTGACC
GCCCTGGTGCTGGTGCTGTGGACCGCCTACCCCATCCTGTGGATCATCGGAACCGAGGGAGCTGGAGTGG
TGGGACTGGGAATCGAGACCCTGCTGTTCATGGTGCTGGACGTGACCGCCAAAGTGGGCTTCGGCTTCAT
CCTGCTGAGGAGCAGGGCCATCCTGGGCGACACCGAGGCCCCCGAGCCCCGACCGGTAGTAGCAGTGAGC
AAGGGCGAGGAGCTGTTCACCGGGGTGGTGCCCATCCTGGTCGAGCTGGACGGCGACGTAAACGGCCACA
AGTTCAGCGTGTCCGGCGAGGGCGAGGGCGATGCCACCTACGGCAAGCTGACCCTGAAGTTCATCTGCAC
CACCGGCAAGCTGCCCGTGCCCTGGCCCACCCTCGTGACCACCCTGACCTACGGCGTGCAGTGCTTCAGC
CGCTACCCCGACCACATGAAGCAGCACGACTTCTTCAAGTCCGCCATGCCCGAAGGCTACGTCCAGGAGC
GCACCATCTTCTTCAAGGACGACGGCAACTACAAGACCCGCGCCGAGGTGAAGTTCGAGGGCGACACCCT
GGTGAACCGCATCGAGCTGAAGGGCATCGACTTCAAGGAGGACGGCAACATCCTGGGGCACAAGCTGGAG
TACAACTACAACAGCCACAACGTCTATATCATGGCCGACAAGCAGAAGAACGGCATCAAGGTGAACTTCA
AGATCCGCCACAACATCGAGGACGGCAGCGTGCAGCTCGCCGACCACTACCAGCAGAACACCCCCATCGG
CGACGGCCCCGTGCTGCTGCCCGACAACCACTACCTGAGCACCCAGTCCGCCCTGAGCAAAGACCCCAAC
GAGAAGCGCGATCACATGGTCCTGCTGGAGTTCGTGACCGCCGCCGGGATCACTCTCGGCATGGACGAGC
TGTACAAGTAAGAAGGCGCGCCAGCGATCCACCGGATCTAGATAACTGATCCTTATCGATAATCAACCTC
TGGATTACAAAATTTGTGAAAGATTGACTGGTATTCTTAACTATGTTGCTCCTTTTACGCTATGTGGATA
CGCTGCTTTAATGCCTTTGTATCATGCTATTGCTTCCCGTATGGCTTTCATTTTCTCCTCCTTGTATAAA
TCCTGGTTGCTGTCTCTTTATGAGGAGTTGTGGCCCGTTGTCAGGCAACGTGGCGTGGTGTGCACTGTGT
TTGCTGACGCAACCCCCACTGGTTGGGGCATTGCCACCACCTGTCAGCTCCTTTCCGGGACTTTCGCTTT
CCCCCTCCCTATTGCCACGGCGGAACTCATCGCCGCCTGCCTTGCCCGCTGCTGGACAGGGGCTCGGCTG
TTGGGCACTGACAATTCCGTGGTGTTGTCGGGGAAGCTGACGTCCTTTCCATGGCTGCTCGCCTGTGTTG
CCACCTGGATTCTGCGCGGGACGTCCTTCTGCTACGTCCCTTCGGCCCTCAATCCAGCGGACCTTCCTTC
CCGCGGCCTGCTGCCGGCTCTGCGGCCTCTTCCGCGTCTTCGCCTTCGCCCTCAGACGAGTCGGATCTCC
CTTTGGGCCGCCTCCCCGCCTGATCGATACCGTCGACTAGAGCTCGCTGATCAGCCTCGACTGTGCCTTC
TAGTTGCCAGCCATCTGTTGTTTGCCCCTCCCCCGTGCCTTCCTTGACCCTGGAAGGTGCCACTCCCACT
GTCCTTTCCTAATAAAATGAGGAAATTGCATCGCATTGTCTGAGTAGGTGTCATTCTATTCTGGGGGGTG
GGGTGGGGCAGGACAGCAAGGGGGAGGATTGGGAAGACAATAGCAGACTAGTACGTCTCTCAAGGATAAG
TAAGTAATATTAAGGTACGGGAGGTATTGGACAGGCCGCAATAAAATATCTTTATTTTCATTACATCTGT
GTGTTGGTTTTTTGTGTGAATCGATAGTACTAACATACGCTCTCCATCAAAACAAAACGAAACAAAACAA
ACTAGCAAAATAGGCTGTCCCCAGTGCAAGTGCAGGTGCCAGAACATTTCTCTGGCCTAACTGGCCGACG
CGTACCCTAGAAGTTTGTTCGTGACTCAGACTAGAAGTTTGTTCGTGACTCAGACTAGAAGTTTGTTCGT
GACTCAGACTAGAAGTTTGTTCGTGACTCAGAACTCATTCATAAAACGCTTGTTATAAAAGCAGTGGCTG
CGGCGCCTCGTACTCCAACCGCATCTGCAGCGAGCAACTGAGAAGCCAAGACTGAGCCGGCGGCCGGATC
CAGCTCATGAGCCATGGCTTCCCGCCGGAGGTGGAGGAGCAGGATGATGGCACGCTGCCCATGTCTTGTG
CCCAGGAGAGCGGGATGGACCGTCACCCTGCAGCCTGTGCTTCTGCTAGGATCAATGTGGAATTCACCAT
GTCTAGACTGGACAAGAGCAAAGTCATAAACTCTGCTCTGGAATTACTCAATGAAGTCGGTATCGAAGGC
CTGACGACAAGGAAACTCGCTCAAAAGCTGGGAGTTGAGCAGCCTACCCTGTACTGGCACGTGAAGAACA
AGCGGGCCCTGCTCGATGCCCTGGCAATCGAGATGCTGGACAGGCATCATACCCACTTCTGCCCCCTGGA
AGGCGAGTCATGGCAAGACTTTCTGCGGAACAACGCCAAGTCATTCCGCTGTGCTCTCCTCTCACATCGC
GACGGGGCTAAAGTGCATCTCGGCACCCGCCCAACAGAGAAACAGTACGAAACCCTGGAAAATCAGCTCG
CGTTCCTGTGTCAGCAAGGCTTCTCCCTGGAGAACGCACTGTACGCTCTGTCCGCCGTGGGCCACTTTAC
ACTGGGCTGCGTATTGGAGGATCAGGAGCATCAAGTAGCAAAAGAGGAAAGAGAGACACCTACCACCGAT
TCTATGCCCCCACTTCTGAGACAAGCAATTGAGCTGTTCGACCATCAGGGAGCCGAACCTGCCTTCCTTT
TCGGCCTGGAACTAATCATATGTGGCCTGGAGAAACAGCTAAAGTGCGAAAGCGGCGGGCCGGCCGACGC
CCTTGACGATTTTGACTTAGACATGCTCCCAGCCGATGCCCTTGACGACTTTGACCTTGATATGCTGCCT
GCTGACGCTCTTGACGATTTTGACCTTGACATGCTCCCCGGGTAACTAAGTAAGCATCGATACCGTCGAC
CTCGAGGGGGGGCCCGGTACCCAATTCGCCCTATAGTGAGTCGTATTACGCGCGCAGCGGCCGACCATGG
CCCAACTTGTTTATTGCAGCTTATAATGGTTACAAATAAAGCAATAGCATCACAAATTTCACAAATAAAG
CATTTTTTTCACTGCATTCTAGTTGTGGTTTGTCCAAACTCATCAATGTATCTTATCATGTCTGGATCTC
CGGACCACGTGCGGACCGAGCGGCCGCAGGAACCCCTAGTGATGGAGTTGGCCACTCCCTCTCTGCGCGC
TCGCTCGCTCACTGAGGCCGGGCGACCAAAGGTCGCCCGACGCCCGGGCTTTGCCCGGGCGGCCTCAGTG
AGCGAGCGAGCGCGCAGCTGCCTGCAGGAAGCTGTAAGCTTGTCGAGAAGTACTAGAGGATCATAATCAG
CCATACCACATTTGTAGAGGTTTTACTTGCTTTAAAAAACCTCCCACACCTCCCCCTGAACCTGAAACAT
AAAATGAATGCAATTGTTGTTGTTAACTTGTTTATTGCAGCTTATAATGGTTACAAATAAAGCAATAGCA
TCACAAATTTCACAAATAAAGCATTTTTTTCACTGCATTCTAGTTGTGGTTTGTCCAAACTCATCAATGT
ATCTTATCATGTCTGGATCTGATCACTGATATCGCCTAGGAGATCCGAACCAGATAAGTGAAATCTAGTT
CCAAACTATTTTGTCATTTTTAATTTTCGTATTAGCTTACGACGCTACACCCAGTTCCCATCTATTTTGT
CACTCTTCCCTAAATAATCCTTAAAAACTCCATTTCCACCCCTCCCAGTTCCCAACTATTTTGTCCGCCC
ACAGCGGGGCATTTTTCTTCCTGTTATGTTTTTAATCAAACATCCTGCCAACTCCATGTGACAAACCGTC
ATCTTCGGCTACTTTTTCTCTGTCACAGAATGAAAATTTTTCTGTCATCTCTTCGTTATTAATGTTTGTA
ATTGACTGAATATCAACGCTTATTTGCAGCCTGAATGGCGAATG
Features (pLannotate 1.2.2; 30 found; start..end, strand, type, name):
      2..457     +  rep_origin     f1 ori (sequence partly withheld): f1 bacteriophage origin of replication; arrow indicates direction of (+) strand synthesis
    484..588     +  promoter       AmpR promoter: bla
    589..1449    +  CDS            AmpR: β-lactamase; bla; confers resistance to ampicillin, carbenicillin, and related antibiotics
   1620..2208    +  rep_origin     ori: high-copy-number ColE1/pMB1/pBR322/pUC origin of replication
   2394..2443    -  misc_feature   bom (fragment): basis of mobility region from pBR322
   2511..2735    -  mobile_element Tn7R: mini-Tn7 element (right end of the Tn7 transposon) Tn7
   2802..3335    -  CDS            GmR: gentamycin acetyltransferase; aacC1; confers resistance to gentamycin
   3524..3552    -  promoter       Pc promoter: intI1 (promoter lies within the coding sequence); class 1 integron promoter
   3530..3877    -  CDS            YPR2_ECOLX (fragment): Protein predicted: Swiss-Prot protein existence level 4. From Escherichia coli.
   3882..3914    -  promoter       AmpR promoter (fragment): bla
   3933..3960    +  repeat_region  AAV2 ITR (fragment): inverted terminal repeat of adeno-associated virus serotype 2 inverted
   3989..4016    +  repeat_region  AAV2 ITR (fragment): inverted terminal repeat of adeno-associated virus serotype 2 inverted
   4065..4379    +  promoter       tight TRE promoter: Tet-responsive promoter PTight, consisting of seven tet operator sequences followed by the minimal CMV promoter
   4397..5140    +  CDS            aop3: BACR3_HALSD - Experimental evidence at protein level: Swiss-Prot protein existence level 1. Light-driven proton pump. From Halorubrum sodomense.
   5156..5872    +  CDS            EGFP: the original enhanced GFP (Yang et al., 1996) mammalian codon-optimized
   5922..6510    +  misc_feature   WPRE: woodchuck hepatitis virus posttranscriptional regulatory element
   6552..6663    +  polyA_signal   bGH poly(A) signal: bovine growth hormone polyadenylation signal
   6811..6859    +  polyA_signal   poly(A) signal: synthetic polyadenylation signal
   6873..6964    +  misc_feature   pause site: RNA polymerase II transcriptional pause signal from the human α2 globin gene
   7201..7320    +  CDS            d2EGFP (fragment): EGFP destabilized by fusion to residues 422-461 of mouse ornithine decarboxylase, giving an in vivo half-life of ~2 hours mammalian codon-optimized
   7330..8027    +  CDS            rtTA3 (fragment): reverse tetracycline transactivator 3 activates expression from Tet-responsive promoters in the presence of doxycycline
   7957..8067    +  CDS            VP48: 3 tandem repeats of the minimal activation domain of herpes simplex virus VP16 (Cheng et al., 2013)
   8087..8122    +  misc_feature   MCS (fragment): pBluescript multiple cloning site
   8131..8149    -  promoter       T7 promoter: promoter for bacteriophage T7 RNA polymerase
   8175..8309    +  polyA_signal   SV40 poly(A) signal: SV40 polyadenylation signal
   8339..8479    +  repeat_region  AAV2 ITR: inverted terminal repeat of adeno-associated virus serotype 2 inverted
   8510..8593    +  CDS            large T antigen (fragment): large T antigen from SV40 (simian virus 40)
   8616..8750    +  polyA_signal   SV40 poly(A) signal: SV40 polyadenylation signal
   8779..8944    -  mobile_element Tn7L: mini-Tn7 element (left end of the Tn7 transposon) Tn7
   9107..9123    +  CDS            lacZα (fragment): LacZα fragment of β-galactosidase; lacZ fragment
