[The description below was written by a language model from this plasmid's Addgene catalogue record and pLannotate feature annotations shown in this document.]
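Description:
pAAV-RAM-d2TTA::TRE-ArchT-WPREpA is a 9.1 kb AAV transfer plasmid, derived from the AAV V032 backbone, that carries the two-part Robust Activity Marking (RAM) system driving the optogenetic silencer ArchT. It is propagated in E. coli as a high-copy plasmid with a ColE1/pUC-type origin and ampicillin resistance, and it also contains an f1 origin. The backbone additionally shows Tn7L and Tn7R ends, a gentamicin resistance gene and a lacZα fragment, which suggests descent from a baculovirus transposition-type shuttle vector. AAV2 inverted terminal repeats flank the payload for packaging into recombinant AAV. The annotation detects one complete ITR and only fragments of the other.

Between the ITRs, a tight TRE promoter (seven tet operators plus a minimal CMV promoter) drives ArchT, annotated as a Halorubrum light-driven proton pump, fused at its C terminus to EGFP. This unit is followed by WPRE to enhance transcript expression and a bGH polyadenylation signal. A synthetic poly(A) signal and a transcriptional pause site then insulate this unit from the second cassette. That cassette encodes a tetracycline-controlled transactivator with VP16-derived activation repeats and an ornithine decarboxylase-type destabilisation sequence, ending in an SV40 poly(A). The annotation tool labels it as an rtTA3 fragment, whereas the construct name indicates a destabilised tTA (d2TTA). The RAM promoter named in the title is not annotated in the feature table, but presumably lies in the unannotated stretch upstream of the transactivator.

According to the associated publication title, the system marks active neuronal ensembles. Activity-driven transactivator expression would switch on TRE-ArchT-EGFP, so that the labelled neurons can be visualised and silenced with light.
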