Addgene plasmid #84472: pAAV-RAM-d2TTA::TRE-ArchT-WPREpA
Purpose: pAAV-RAM-ArchT
Depositing lab: Yingxi Lin. Depositing organization: Massachusetts Institute of Technology. Publication: A robust activity marking system for exploring active neuronal ensembles. Sorensen AT, Cooper YA, Baratta MV, Weng FJ, Zhang Y, Ramamoorthi K, Fropf R, LaVerriere E, Xue J, Young A, Schneider C, Gotzsche CR, Hemberg M, Yin JC, Maier SF, Lin Y. Elife. 2016 Sep 23;5. pii: e13918. doi: 10.7554/eLife.13918. PubMed 27661450.
Backbone
  Vector backbone: Derived from AAV V032
  Backbone manufacturer: Rachael Neve
  Total vector size (bp): 9125
  Vector type: AAV
Growth in bacteria
  Bacterial resistance: Ampicillin, 100 μg/mL
  Growth temperature: 37°C
  Growth strain: NEB Stable
  Copy number: High Copy
Gene/Insert
  Gene/Insert name: ArchT
  Insert size (bp): 1476
  Promoter: TRE
  Tag / fusion protein: EGFP (C terminal on insert)
  Cloning method: Restriction Enzyme; 5′ cloning site Pme1 (not destroyed); 3′ cloning site Asc1 (not destroyed)
  Sequencing primers: 5′ NA
Resource information
  A portion of this plasmid was derived from a plasmid made by: ArchT; from plasmid FCK-ArcT-GFP provided by Dr. Ed Boyden (MIT)
Terms and licenses: Academic/Nonprofit Terms; Industry Terms: Not Available to Industry
Depositor comments: For more info regarding the plasmid, see RAM manuscript on eLife's homepage: http://dx.doi.org/10.7554/eLife.13918
How to cite: pAAV-RAM-d2TTA::TRE-ArchT-WPREpA was a gift from Yingxi Lin (Addgene plasmid # 84472 ; http://n2t.net/addgene:84472 ; RRID:Addgene_84472)
