>Addgene plasmid #84472 | pAAV-RAM-d2TTA::TRE-ArchT-WPREpA | addgene partial sequence | sequence record 163913 | LNCX 5'-AGCTCGTTTAGTGAACCGTCAGATC-3'
ATGGACCCCATCGCTCTGCAGGCAGGATACGACCTGCTGGGCGACGGAAGGCCAGAGACCCTGTGGCTGG
GAATCGGAACCCTGCTGATGCTGATCGGCACCTTCTACTTCATCGTGAAGGGCTGGGGCGTGACCGACAA
GGAGGCCAGGGAGTACTACAGCATCACAATCCTGGTGCCCGGCATCGCCAGCGCCGCCTACCTGAGCATG
TTCTTCGGCATCGGCCTGACCGAGGTGACCGTGGCCGGCGAGGTGCTGGACATCTACTACGCCAGATACG
CCGACTGGCTGTTCACCACCCCTTTGCTTCTGCTCGACCTGGCCCTGCTGGCTAAGGTGGACAGGGTGAG
CATCGGAACCCTGGTGGGAGTGGACGCCCTGATGATCGTGACCGGCCTGATCGGCGCCCTGAGCCACACC
CCACTGGCTAGGTACAGCTGGTGGCTGTTCAGCACCATCTGCATGATCGTGGTGCTGTACTTCCTGGCTA
CCAGCCTGAGGGCTGCTGCTAAGGAGAGGGGACCAGAGGTGGCTAGCACCTTCAACACCCTGACCGCCCT
GGTGCTGGTGCTGTGGACCGCCTACCCCATCCTGTGGATCATCGGAACCGAGGGAGCTGGAGTGGTGGGA
CTGGGAATCGAGACCCTGCTGTTCATGGTGCTGGACGTGACCGCCAAAGTGGGCTTCGGCTTCATCCTGC
TGAGGAGCAGGGCCATCCTGGGCGACACCGAGGCCCCCGAGCCCCGACCGGTAGTAGCAGTGAGCAAGGG
CGAGGAGCTGTTCACCGGGGTGGTGCCCATCCTGGTCGAGCTGGACGGCGACGTAAACGGCCACAAGTTC
AGCGTGTCCGGCGAGGGCGAGGGCGATGCCACCTACGGCAAGCTGACCCTGAAGTTCATTTGCACCACCG
GCAAGCTGCCCGTGCCCTGGCCCACCCTCGTGACCACCCTGACCTACGGCGTGCAGTGCTTCAGCCGCTA
CCCCGACCACATGAAGCAGCACGACTTCTTCAAGTCCGCCATGCCCGAAGGCTACGTCCAG
