>Addgene plasmid #84472 | pAAV-RAM-d2TTA::TRE-ArchT-WPREpA | addgene partial sequence | sequence record 163916 | WPRE-R 5'-CATAGCGTAAAAGGAGCAACA-3'
TCTTTCACAAATTTTGTAATCCAGAGGTTGATTATCGATAAGGATCAGTTATCTAGATCCGGTGGATCGC
TGGCGCGCCTTCTTACTTGTACAGCTCGTCCATGCCGAGAGTGATCCCGGCGGCGGTCACGAACTCCAGC
AGGACCATGTGATCGCGCTTCTCGTTGGGGTCTTTGCTCAGGGCGGACTGGGTGCTCAGGTAGTGGTTGT
CGGGCAGCAGCACGGGGCCGTCGCCGATGGGGGTGTTCTGCTGGTAGTGGTCGGCGAGCTGCACGCTGCC
GTCCTCGATGTTGTGGCGGATCTTGAAGTTCACCTTGATGCCGTTCTTCTGCTTGTCGGCCATGATATAG
ACGTTGTGGCTGTTGTAGTTGTACTCCAGCTTGTGCCCCAGGATGTTGCCGTCCTCCTTGAAGTCGATGC
CCTTCAGCTCGATGCGGTTCACCAGGGTGTCGCCCTCGAACTTCACCTCGGCGCGGGTCTTGTAGTTGCC
GTCGTCCTTGAAGAAGATGGTGCGCTCCTGGACGTAGCCTTCGGGCATGGCGGACTTGAAGAAGTCGTGC
TGCTTCATGTGGTCGGGGTAGCGGCTGAAGCACTGCACGCCGTAGGTCAGGGTGGTCACGAGGGTGGGCC
AGGGCACGGGCAGCTTGCCGGTGGTGCAAATGAACTTCAGGGTCAGCTTGCCGTAGGTGGCATCGCCCTC
GCCCTCGCCGGACACGCTGAACTTGTGGCCGTTTACGTCGCCGTCCAGCTCGACCAGGATGGGCACCACC
CCGGTGAACAGCTCCTCGCCCTTGCTCACTGCTACTACCGGTCGGGGCTCGGGGGCCTCGGTGTCGCCCA
GGATGGCCCTGCTCCTCAGCAGGATGAAGCCGAAGCCCACTTTGGCGGTCACGTCCAGCACCATGAACAG
CAGGGTCTCGATTCCCAGTCCCACCACTCCAGCTCCCTCGGTTCCGATGATCCACAGGATGGGGTAGGCG
GTCCACAGCACCAGCACCAGGGCGGTCAGGGTGTTGAAGGTGCTAGCCACCTCTGGTCCCCTCTCCTTA
